Addgene plasmid #106689: gh5
Purpose: expression of gRNA targeting GALNT5
Depositing lab: Eric-Paul Bennett. Depositing organization: University of Copenhagen. Publication: A validated gRNA library for CRISPR/Cas9 targeting of the human glycosyltransferase genome. Narimatsu Y, Joshi HJ, Zhang Y, Gomes C, Chen YH, Lorenzetti F, Furukawa S, Schjoldager K, Hansen L, Clausen H, Bennett EP, Wandall HH. Glycobiology. 2018 Jan 5. pii: 4791732. doi: 10.1093/glycob/cwx101. PubMed 29315387.
Backbone
  Vector backbone: EPB104
  Backbone manufacturer: Eric-Paul Bennett (Addgene plasmid # 68369)
  Backbone size w/o insert (bp): 2376
  Vector type: Mammalian Expression
Growth in bacteria
  Bacterial resistance: Ampicillin, 100 μg/mL
  Growth temperature: 37°C
  Growth strain: DH5alpha
  Copy number: High Copy
Gene/Insert
  Gene/Insert name: GALNT5
  gRNA/shRNA sequence: GATGACTTCGATTACTGGAC
  Species: H. sapiens (human)
  Entrez Gene: GALNT5 (a.k.a. GALNAC-T5, GALNACT5)
  Cloning method: Restriction Enzyme; 5′ cloning site unknown (unknown if destroyed); 3′ cloning site unknown (unknown if destroyed)
  Sequencing primers: 5′ T7NP
Terms and licenses: Academic/Nonprofit Terms; Industry Terms: Not Available to Industry
How to cite: gh5 was a gift from Eric-Paul Bennett (Addgene plasmid # 106689 ; http://n2t.net/addgene:106689 ; RRID:Addgene_106689)
