[The description below was written by a language model from this plasmid's Addgene catalogue record and pLannotate feature annotations shown in this document.]
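Description:
gh5 is a small mammalian-expression plasmid (about 2.7 kb in the assembled sequence) that produces a single guide RNA directed against human GALNT5, a gene also known as GALNAC-T5. It is built on the EPB104 gRNA backbone and belongs to a validated guide library covering the human glycosyltransferase genes. In bacteria it is maintained at high copy through a ColE1/pUC-type origin and selected with ampicillin via the β-lactamase gene and its native promoter.

The functional cassette is simple: a human U6 RNA polymerase III promoter sits upstream of the Streptococcus pyogenes Cas9 gRNA scaffold, and the short gap between the two annotated features is where the 20-nucleotide GALNT5 protospacer would lie, so that U6 transcription yields a complete single guide RNA. The plasmid carries no Cas9 gene and no mammalian selection marker or reporter in the annotation, so the nuclease must be provided separately, for example by co-transfection or in a Cas9-expressing cell line. A T7 promoter lies upstream of the U6 element and corresponds to the region used for the listed sequencing primer. The remaining annotations (fragments of an M13 origin, lacZα, lacI and an RSF origin) are partial remnants of the cloning-vector lineage and are not expected to be functional. The insert was introduced by restriction cloning, but the sites used are not recorded.

The construct is intended for CRISPR/Cas9 targeting of GALNT5 in human cells, for example for gene disruption in studies of glycosylation.
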