Features (pLannotate 1.2.2; 10 found; start..end, strand, type, name):
      3..134     -  rep_origin     M13 ori (fragment): M13 bacteriophage origin of replication; arrow indicates direction of (+) strand synthesis
    155..311     -  CDS            lacZα (fragment): LacZα fragment of β-galactosidase; lacZ fragment
    320..338     +  promoter       T7 promoter: promoter for bacteriophage T7 RNA polymerase
    398..638     +  promoter       U6 promoter: RNA polymerase III promoter for human U6 snRNA
    667..742     +  misc_RNA       gRNA scaffold: guide RNA scaffold for the Streptococcus pyogenes CRISPR/Cas9 system
    789..836     -  CDS            lacI (fragment): lac repressor; lacI; The lac repressor binds to the lac operator to inhibit transcription in E. coli. This inhibition can be relieved by adding lactose or isopropyl-β-D-thiogalactopyranoside (IPTG).
    873..913     -  rep_origin     RSF ori (fragment): Plasmids containing the RSF 1030 origin of replication can be propagated in E. coli cells that contain additional plasmids with compatible origins.
    991..1579    -  rep_origin     ori: high-copy-number ColE1/pMB1/pBR322/pUC origin of replication
   1750..2610    -  CDS            AmpR: β-lactamase; bla; confers resistance to ampicillin, carbenicillin, and related antibiotics
   2611..2715    -  promoter       AmpR promoter: bla
>Addgene plasmid #106689 | gh5 | addgene full sequence | sequence record 220744 | Addgene Assembled Full Sequence
CTAAATTGTAAGCGTTAATATTTTGTTAAAATTCGCGTTAAATTTTTGTTAAATCAGCTCATTTTTTAAC
CAATAGGCCGAAATCGGCAAAATCCCTTATAAATCAAAAGAATAGACCGAGATAGGGTTGAGTGGCCGCT
ACAGGGCGCTCCCATTCGCCATTCAGGCTGCGCAACTGTTGGGAAGGGCGTTTCGGTGCGGGCCTCTTCG
CTATTACGCCAGCTGGCGAAAGGGGGATGTGCTGCAAGGCGATTAAGTTGGGTAACGCCAGGGTTTTCCC
AGTCACGACGTTGTAAAACGACGGCCAGTGAGCGCGACGTAATACGACTCACTATAGGGCGAATTGGCGG
AAGGCCGTCAAGGCCACGTGTCTTGTCCAGAGCTCGATATCGAATTCGAGGGCCTATTTCCCATGATTCC
TTCATATTTGCATATACGATACAAGGCTGTTAGAGAGATAATTGGAATTAATTTGACTGTAAACACAAAG
ATATTAGTACAAAATACGTGACGTAGAAAGTAATAATTTCTTGGGTAGTTTGCAGTTTTAAAATTATGTT
TTAAAATGGACTATCATATGCTTACCGTAACTTGAAAGTATTTCGATTTCTTGGCTTTATATATCTTGTG
GAAAGGACGAAACACCGATGACTTCGATTACTGGACGTTTTAGAGCTAGAAATAGCAAGTTAAAATAAGG
CTAGTCCGTTATCAACTTGAAAAAGTGGCACCGAGTCGGTGCTTTTTTTGGTACCTGGAGCACAAGACTG
GCCTCATGGGCCTTCCGCTCACTGCCCGCTTTCCAGTCGGGAAACCTGTCGTGCCAGCTGCATTAACATG
GTCATAGCTGTTTCCTTGCGTATTGGGCGCTCTCCGCTTCCTCGCTCACTGACTCGCTGCGCTCGGTCGT
TCGGGTAAAGCCTGGGGTGCCTAATGAGCAAAAGGCCAGCAAAAGGCCAGGAACCGTAAAAAGGCCGCGT
TGCTGGCGTTTTTCCATAGGCTCCGCCCCCCTGACGAGCATCACAAAAATCGACGCTCAAGTCAGAGGTG
GCGAAACCCGACAGGACTATAAAGATACCAGGCGTTTCCCCCTGGAAGCTCCCTCGTGCGCTCTCCTGTT
CCGACCCTGCCGCTTACCGGATACCTGTCCGCCTTTCTCCCTTCGGGAAGCGTGGCGCTTTCTCATAGCT
CACGCTGTAGGTATCTCAGTTCGGTGTAGGTCGTTCGCTCCAAGCTGGGCTGTGTGCACGAACCCCCCGT
TCAGCCCGACCGCTGCGCCTTATCCGGTAACTATCGTCTTGAGTCCAACCCGGTAAGACACGACTTATCG
CCACTGGCAGCAGCCACTGGTAACAGGATTAGCAGAGCGAGGTATGTAGGCGGTGCTACAGAGTTCTTGA
AGTGGTGGCCTAACTACGGCTACACTAGAAGAACAGTATTTGGTATCTGCGCTCTGCTGAAGCCAGTTAC
CTTCGGAAAAAGAGTTGGTAGCTCTTGATCCGGCAAACAAACCACCGCTGGTAGCGGTGGTTTTTTTGTT
TGCAAGCAGCAGATTACGCGCAGAAAAAAAGGATCTCAAGAAGATCCTTTGATCTTTTCTACGGGGTCTG
ACGCTCAGTGGAACGAAAACTCACGTTAAGGGATTTTGGTCATGAGATTATCAAAAAGGATCTTCACCTA
GATCCTTTTAAATTAAAAATGAAGTTTTAAATCAATCTAAAGTATATATGAGTAAACTTGGTCTGACAGT
TACCAATGCTTAATCAGTGAGGCACCTATCTCAGCGATCTGTCTATTTCGTTCATCCATAGTTGCCTGAC
TCCCCGTCGTGTAGATAACTACGATACGGGAGGGCTTACCATCTGGCCCCAGTGCTGCAATGATACCGCG
AGAACCACGCTCACCGGCTCCAGATTTATCAGCAATAAACCAGCCAGCCGGAAGGGCCGAGCGCAGAAGT
GGTCCTGCAACTTTATCCGCCTCCATCCAGTCTATTAATTGTTGCCGGGAAGCTAGAGTAAGTAGTTCGC
CAGTTAATAGTTTGCGCAACGTTGTTGCCATTGCTACAGGCATCGTGGTGTCACGCTCGTCGTTTGGTAT
GGCTTCATTCAGCTCCGGTTCCCAACGATCAAGGCGAGTTACATGATCCCCCATGTTGTGCAAAAAAGCG
GTTAGCTCCTTCGGTCCTCCGATCGTTGTCAGAAGTAAGTTGGCCGCAGTGTTATCACTCATGGTTATGG
CAGCACTGCATAATTCTCTTACTGTCATGCCATCCGTAAGATGCTTTTCTGTGACTGGTGAGTACTCAAC
CAAGTCATTCTGAGAATAGTGTATGCGGCGACCGAGTTGCTCTTGCCCGGCGTCAATACGGGATAATACC
GCGCCACATAGCAGAACTTTAAAAGTGCTCATCATTGGAAAACGTTCTTCGGGGCGAAAACTCTCAAGGA
TCTTACCGCTGTTGAGATCCAGTTCGATGTAACCCACTCGTGCACCCAACTGATCTTCAGCATCTTTTAC
TTTCACCAGCGTTTCTGGGTGAGCAAAAACAGGAAGGCAAAATGCCGCAAAAAAGGGAATAAGGGCGACA
CGGAAATGTTGAATACTCATACTCTTCCTTTTTCAATATTATTGAAGCATTTATCAGGGTTATTGTCTCA
TGAGCGGATACATATTTGAATGTATTTAGAAAAATAAACAAATAGGGGTTCCGCGCACATTTCCCCGAAA
AGTGCCAC
