>Addgene plasmid #106689 | gh5 | addgene partial sequence | sequence record 220746 | hU6-F
GGAATTAATTTGACTGTAAACACAAAGATATTAGTACAAAATACGTGACGTAGAAAGTAATAATTTCTTG
GGTAGTTTGCAGTTTTAAAATTATGTTTTAAAATGGACTATCATATGCTTACCGTAACTTGAAAGTATTT
CGATTTCTTGGCTTTATATATCTTGTGGAAAGGACGAAACACCGATGACTTCGATTACTGGACGTTTTAG
AGCTAGAAATAGCAAGTTAAAATAAGGCTAGTCCGTTATCAACTTGAAAAAGTGGCACCGAGTCGGTGCT
TTTTTTGGTACCTGGAGCACAAGACTGGCCTCATGGGCCTTCCGCTCACTGCCCGCTTTCCAGTCGGGAA
ACCTGTCGTGCCAGCTGCATTAACATGGTCATAGCTGTTTCCTTGCGTATTGGGCGCTCTCCGCTTCCTC
GCTCACTGACTCGCTGCGCTCGGTCGTTCGGGTAAAGCCTGGGGTGCCTAATGAGCAAAAGGCCAGCAAA
AGGCCAGGAACCGTAAAAAGGCCGCGTTGCTGGCGTTTTTCCATAGGCTCCGCCCCCCTGACGAGCATCA
CAAAAATCGACGCTCAAGTCAGAGGTGGCGAAACCCGACAGGACTATAAAGATACCAGGCGTTTCCCCCT
GGAAGCTCCCTCGTGCGCTCTCCTGTTCCGACCCTGCCGCTTACCGGATACCTGTCCGCCTTTCTCCCTT
CGGGAAGCGTGGCGCTTTCTCATAGCTCACGCTGTAGGTATCTCAGTTCGGTGTAGGTCGTTCGCTCCAA
GCTGGGCTGTGTGCACGAACCCCCCGTTCAGCCCGACCGCTGCGCCTTATCCGGTAACTATCGTCTTGAG
TCCAACCCGGTAAGACACGACTTATCGCCACTGGCAGCAGCCACTGGTAACAGGATTAGCAGAGCGAGGT
ATGTAGGCGGTGCTACAGAGTTCTTGAAGTGGTGGCCTAACTACGGCTACACTAGAAGAA
